>Addgene plasmid #134547 | YFP-Rpp30-C1 | depositor full sequence | sequence record 258658 | YFP-Rpp30-C1 sequence 5538 bps
TAGTTATTAATAGTAATCAATTACGGGGTCATTAGTTCATAGCCCATATATGGAGTTCCGCGTTACATAA
CTTACGGTAAATGGCCCGCCTGGCTGACCGCCCAACGACCCCCGCCCATTGACGTCAATAATGACGTATG
TTCCCATAGTAACGCCAATAGGGACTTTCCATTGACGTCAATGGGTGGAGTATTTACGGTAAACTGCCCA
CTTGGCAGTACATCAAGTGTATCATATGCCAAGTACGCCCCCTATTGACGTCAATGACGGTAAATGGCCC
GCCTGGCATTATGCCCAGTACATGACCTTATGGGACTTTCCTACTTGGCAGTACATCTACGTATTAGTCA
TCGCTATTACCATGGTGATGCGGTTTTGGCAGTACATCAATGGGCGTGGATAGCGGTTTGACTCACGGGG
ATTTCCAAGTCTCCACCCCATTGACGTCAATGGGAGTTTGTTTTGGCACCAAAATCAACGGGACTTTCCA
AAATGTCGTAACAACTCCGCCCCATTGACGCAAATGGGCGGTAGGCGTGTACGGTGGGAGGTCTATATAA
GCAGAGCTGGTTTAGTGAACCGTCAGATCCGCTAGCGCTACCGGTCGCCACCATGGTGAGCAAGGGCGAG
GAGCTGTTCACCGGGGTGGTGCCCATCCTGGTCGAGCTGGACGGCGACGTAAACGGCCACAAGTTCAGCG
TGTCCGGCGAGGGCGAGGGCGATGCCACCTACGGCAAGCTGACCCTGAAGTTCATCTGCACCACCGGCAA
GCTGCCCGTGCCCTGGCCCACCCTCGTGACCACCTTCGGCTACGGCCTGAAGTGCTTCGCCCGCTACCCC
GACCACATGAAGCAGCACGACTTCTTCAAGTCCGCCATGCCCGAAGGCTACGTCCAGGAGCGCACCATCT
TCTTCAAGGACGACGGCAACTACAAGACCCGCGCCGAGGTGAAGTTCGAGGGCGACACCCTGGTGAACCG
CATCGAGCTGAAGGGCATCGACTTCAAGGAGGACGGCAACATCCTGGGGCACAAGCTGGAGTACAACTAC
AACAGCCACAACGTCTATATCATGGCCGACAAGCAGAAGAACGGCATCAAGGTGAACTTCAAGATCCGCC
ACAACATCGAGGACGGCAGCGTGCAGCTCGCCGACCACTACCAGCAGAACACCCCCATCGGCGACGGCCC
CGTGCTGCTGCCCGACAACCACTACCTGAGCTACCAGTCCAAGCTGAGCAAAGACCCCAACGAGAAGCGC
GATCACATGGTCCTGCTGGAGTTCGTGACCGCCGCCGGGATCACTCTCGGCATGGACGAGCTGTACAAGT
CCGGACTCAGATCTCATATGGCGGTGTTTGCAGATTTGGACCTGCGAGCGGGTTCTGACCTGAAGGCTCT
GCGCGGACTTGTGGAGACAGCCGCTCACCTTGGCTATTCAGTTGTTGCTATCAATCATATCGTTGACTTT
AAGGAAAAGAAACAGGAAATTGAAAAACCAGTAGCTGTTTCTGAACTCTTCACAACTTTGCCAATTGTAC
AGGGAAAATCAAGACCAATTAAAATTTTAACTAGATTAACAATTATTGTCTCGGATCCATCTCACTGCAA
TGTTTTGAGAGCAACTTCTTCAAGGGCCCGGCTCTATGATGTTGTTGCAGTTTTTCCAAAGACAGAAAAG
CTTTTTCATATTGCTTGCACACATTTAGATGTGGATTTAGTCTGCATAACTGTAACAGAGAAACTACCAT
TTTACTTCAAAAGACCTCCTATTAATGTGGCGATTGACCGAGGCCTGGCTTTTGAACTTGTCTATAGCCC
TGCTATCAAAGACTCCACAATGAGAAGGTATACAATTTCCAGTGCCCTCAATTTGATGCAAATCTGCAAA
GGAAAGAATGTAATTATATCTAGTGCTGCAGAAAGGCCTTTAGAAATAAGAGGGCCATATGACGTGGCAA
ATCTAGGCTTGCTGTTTGGGCTCTCTGAAAGTGACGCCAAGGCTGCGGTGTCCACCAACTGCCGAGCAGC
GCTTCTCCATGGAGAAACTAGAAAAACTGCTTTTGGAATTATCTCTACAGTGAAGAAACCTCGGCCATCA
GAAGGAGATGAAGATTGTCTTCCAGCTTCCAAGAAAGCCAAGTGTGAGGGCTGAGCTCAAGCTTCGAATT
CTGCAGTCGACGGTACCGCGGGCCCGGGATCCACCGGATCTAGATAACTGATCATAATCAGCCATACCAC
ATTTGTAGAGGTTTTACTTGCTTTAAAAAACCTCCCACACCTCCCCCTGAACCTGAAACATAAAATGAAT
GCAATTGTTGTTGTTAACTTGTTTATTGCAGCTTATAATGGTTACAAATAAAGCAATAGCATCACAAATT
TCACAAATAAAGCATTTTTTTCACTGCATTCTAGTTGTGGTTTGTCCAAACTCATCAATGTATCTTAAGG
CGTAAATTGTAAGCGTTAATATTTTGTTAAAATTCGCGTTAAATTTTTGTTAAATCAGCTCATTTTTTAA
CCAATAGGCCGAAATCGGCAAAATCCCTTATAAATCAAAAGAATAGACCGAGATAGGGT
[37 nt withheld, positions 2580-2616]
AAAGAACGTGGACTCCAACGTCAAAGG
[49 nt withheld, positions 2644-2692]
T
[91 nt withheld, positions 2694-2784]
G
[124 nt withheld, positions 2786-2909]
CAGGTGGCACTTTTCGGGGAAATGTGCGCGGAACCCCTATTTGTTTATTTTTCTAAATACATTCAAATAT
GTATCCGCTCATGAGACAATAACCCTGATAAATGCTTCAATAATATTGAAAAAGGAAGAGTCCTGAGGCG
GAAAGAACCAGCTGTGGAATGTGTGTCAGTTAGGGTGTGGAAAGTCCCCAGGCTCCCCAGCAGGCAGAAG
TATGCAAAGCATGCATCTCAATTAGTCAGCAACCAGGTGTGGAAAGTCCCCAGGCTCCCCAGCAGGCAGA
AGTATGCAAAGCATGCATCTCAATTAGTCAGCAACCATAGTCCCGCCCCTAACTCCGCCCATCCCGCCCC
TAACTCCGCCCAGTTCCGCCCATTCTCCGCCCCATGGCTGACTAATTTTTTTTATTTATGCAGAGGCCGA
GGCCGCCTCGGCCTCTGAGCTATTCCAGAAGTAGTGAGGAGGCTTTTTTGGAGGCCTAGGCTTTTGCAAA
GATCGATCAAGAGACAGGATGAGGATCGTTTCGCATGATTGAACAAGATGGATTGCACGCAGGTTCTCCG
GCCGCTTGGGTGGAGAGGCTATTCGGCTATGACTGGGCACAACAGACAATCGGCTGCTCTGATGCCGCCG
TGTTCCGGCTGTCAGCGCAGGGGCGCCCGGTTCTTTTTGTCAAGACCGACCTGTCCGGTGCCCTGAATGA
ACTGCAAGACGAGGCAGCGCGGCTATCGTGGCTGGCCACGACGGGCGTTCCTTGCGCAGCTGTGCTCGAC
GTTGTCACTGAAGCGGGAAGGGACTGGCTGCTATTGGGCGAAGTGCCGGGGCAGGATCTCCTGTCATCTC
ACCTTGCTCCTGCCGAGAAAGTATCCATCATGGCTGATGCAATGCGGCGGCTGCATACGCTTGATCCGGC
TACCTGCCCATTCGACCACCAAGCGAAACATCGCATCGAGCGAGCACGTACTCGGATGGAAGCCGGTCTT
GTCGATCAGGATGATCTGGACGAAGAGCATCAGGGGCTCGCGCCAGCCGAACTGTTCGCCAGGCTCAAGG
CGAGCATGCCCGACGGCGAGGATCTCGTCGTGACCCATGGCGATGCCTGCTTGCCGAATATCATGGTGGA
AAATGGCCGCTTTTCTGGATTCATCGACTGTGGCCGGCTGGGTGTGGCGGACCGCTATCAGGACATAGCG
TTGGCTACCCGTGATATTGCTGAAGAGCTTGGCGGCGAATGGGCTGACCGCTTCCTCGTGCTTTACGGTA
TCGCCGCTCCCGATTCGCAGCGCATCGCCTTCTATCGCCTTCTTGACGAGTTCTTCTGAGCGGGACTCTG
GGGTTCGAAATGACCGACCAAGCGACGCCCAACCTGCCATCACGAGATTTCGATTCCACCGCCGCCTTCT
ATGAAAGGTTGGGCTTCGGAATCGTTTTCCGGGACGCCGGCTGGATGATCCTCCAGCGCGGGGATCTCAT
GCTGGAGTTCTTCGCCCACCCTAGGGGGAGGCTAACTGAAACACGGAAGGAGACAATACCGGAAGGAACC
CGCGCTATGACGGCAATAAAAAGACAGAATAAAACGCACGGTGTTGGGTCGTTTGTTCATAAACGCGGGG
TTCGGTCCCAGGGCTGGCACTCTGTCGATACCCCACCGAGACCCCATTGGGGCCAATACGCCCGCGTTTC
TTCCTTTTCCCCACCCCACCCCCCAAGTTCGGGTGAAGGCCCAGGGCTCGCAGCCAACGTCGGGGCGGCA
GGCCCTGCCATAGCCTCAGGTTACTCATATATACTTTAGATTGATTTAAAACTTCATTTTTAATTTAAAA
GGATCTAGGTGAAGATCCTTTTTGATAATCTCATGACCAAAATCCCTTAACGTGAGTTTTCGTTCCACTG
AGCGTCAGACCCCGTAGAAAAGATCAAAGGATCTTCTTGAGATCCTTTTTTTCTGCGCGTAATCTGCTGC
TTGCAAACAAAAAAACCACCGCTACCAGCGGTGGTTTGTTTGCCGGATCAAGAGCTACCAACTCTTTTTC
CGAAGGTAACTGGCTTCAGCAGAGCGCAGATACCAAATACTGTCCTTCTAGTGTAGCCGTAGTTAGGCCA
CCACTTCAAGAACTCTGTAGCACCGCCTACATACCTCGCTCTGCTAATCCTGTTACCAGTGGCTGCTGCC
AGTGGCGATAAGTCGTGTCTTACCGGGTTGGACTCAAGACGATAGTTACCGGATAAGGCGCAGCGGTCGG
GCTGAACGGGGGGTTCGTGCACACAGCCCAGCTTGGAGCGAACGACCTACACCGAACTGAGATACCTACA
GCGTGAGCTATGAGAAAGCGCCACGCTTCCCGAAGGGAGAAAGGCGGACAGGTATCCGGTAAGCGGCAGG
GTCGGAACAGGAGAGCGCACGAGGGAGCTTCCAGGGGGAAACGCCTGGTATCTTTATAGTCCTGTCGGGT
TTCGCCACCTCTGACTTGAGCGTCGATTTTTGTGATGCTCGTCAGGGGGGCGGAGCCTATGGAAAAACGC
CAGCAACGCGGCCTTTTTACGGTTCCTGGCCTTTTGCTGGCCTTTTGCTCACATGTTCTTTCCTGCGTTA
TCCCCTGATTCTGTGGATAACCGTATTACCGCCATGCAT
Features (pLannotate 1.2.2; 15 found; start..end, strand, type, name):
     61..364     +  enhancer       CMV enhancer: human cytomegalovirus immediate early enhancer
    365..568     +  promoter       CMV promoter: human cytomegalovirus (CMV) immediate early promoter
    613..1330    +  CDS            mEYFP (fragment): enhanced YFP with monomerizing A206K mutation (Zacharias et al., 2002) mammalian codon-optimized
   1348..2151    +  CDS            RPP30: RPP30_HUMAN - Also known as RNASEP2. Experimental evidence at protein level: Swiss-Prot protein existence level 1. Component of ribonuclease P, a ribonucleoprotein complex that generates mature tRNA molecules by cleaving their 5'-ends (PubMed:9037013, PubMed:9630247, PubMed:30454648). Also a component of the MRP ribonuclease complex, which cleaves pre-rRNA sequences (PubMed:28115465). From Homo sapiens (Human).
   2153..2202    +  misc_feature   MCS (fragment): multiple cloning site
   2219..2303    +  CDS            large T antigen (fragment): large T antigen from SV40 (simian virus 40)
   2326..2447    +  polyA_signal   SV40 poly(A) signal: SV40 polyadenylation signal
   2481..2909    -  rep_origin     f1 ori (sequence partly withheld): f1 bacteriophage origin of replication; arrow indicates direction of (+) strand synthesis
   2936..3040    +  promoter       AmpR promoter: bla
   3042..3399    +  promoter       SV40 promoter: SV40 enhancer and early promoter
   3434..4228    +  CDS            NeoR/KanR: aminoglycoside phosphotransferase from Tn5; aph(3')-II (or nptII); confers resistance to neomycin, kanamycin, and G418 (Geneticin®)
   4249..4401    +  CDS            ble (fragment): BLE_KLEPN - Experimental evidence at protein level: Swiss-Prot protein existence level 1. Binding protein with a strong affinity to the bleomycin family of antibiotics. Binds to CL990; an antimitotic-antibiotic compound. From Klebsiella pneumoniae.
   4460..4507    +  polyA_signal   HSV TK poly(A) signal: herpes simplex virus thymidine kinase polyadenylation signal (Cole and Stacy, 1985)
   4598..4614    -  polyA_signal   bGH poly(A) signal (fragment): bovine growth hormone polyadenylation signal
   4836..5424    +  rep_origin     ori: high-copy-number ColE1/pMB1/pBR322/pUC origin of replication
