>Addgene plasmid #134547 | YFP-Rpp30-C1 | addgene full sequence | sequence record 265198 | Addgene NGS Result
GTGATGCGGTTTTGGCAGTACATCAATGGGCGTGGATAGCGGTTTGACTCACGGGGATTTCCAAGTCTCC
ACCCCATTGACGTCAATGGGAGTTTGTTTTGGCACCAAAATCAACGGGACTTTCCAAAATGTCGTAACAA
CTCCGCCCCATTGACGCAAATGGGCGGTAGGCGTGTACGGTGGGAGGTCTATATAAGCAGAGCTGGTTTA
GTGAACCGTCAGATCCGCTAGCGCTACCGGTCGCCACCATGGTGAGCAAGGGCGAGGAGCTGTTCACCGG
GGTGGTGCCCATCCTGGTCGAGCTGGACGGCGACGTAAACGGCCACAAGTTCAGCGTGTCCGGCGAGGGC
GAGGGCGATGCCACCTACGGCAAGCTGACCCTGAAGTTCATCTGCACCACCGGCAAGCTGCCCGTGCCCT
GGCCCACCCTCGTGACCACCTTCGGCTACGGCCTGAAGTGCTTCGCCCGCTACCCCGACCACATGAAGCA
GCACGACTTCTTCAAGTCCGCCATGCCCGAAGGCTACGTCCAGGAGCGCACCATCTTCTTCAAGGACGAC
GGCAACTACAAGACCCGCGCCGAGGTGAAGTTCGAGGGCGACACCCTGGTGAACCGCATCGAGCTGAAGG
GCATCGACTTCAAGGAGGACGGCAACATCCTGGGGCACAAGCTGGAGTACAACTACAACAGCCACAACGT
CTATATCATGGCCGACAAGCAGAAGAACGGCATCAAGGTGAACTTCAAGATCCGCCACAACATCGAGGAC
GGCAGCGTGCAGCTCGCCGACCACTACCAGCAGAACACCCCCATCGGCGACGGCCCCGTGCTGCTGCCCG
ACAACCACTACCTGAGCTACCAGTCCAAGCTGAGCAAAGACCCCAACGAGAAGCGCGATCACATGGTCCT
GCTGGAGTTCGTGACCGCCGCCGGGATCACTCACGGCATGGACGAGCTGTACAAGTCCGGACTCAGATCT
CATATGGCGGTGTTTGCAGATTTGGACCTGCGAGCGGGTTCTGACCTGAAGGCTCTGCGCGGACTTGTGG
AGACAGCCGCTCACCTTGGCTATTCAGTTGTTGCTATCAATCATATCGTTGACTTTAAGGAAAAGAAACA
GGAAATTGAAAAACCAGTAGCTGTTTCTGAACTCTTCACAACTTTGCCAATTGTACAGGGAAAATCAAGA
CCAATTAAAATTTTAACTAGATTAACAATTATTGTCTCGGATCCATCTCACTGCAATGTTTTGAGAGCAA
CTTCTTCAAGGGCCCGGCTCTATGATGTTGTTGCAGTTTTTCCAAAGACAGAAAAGCTTTTTCATATTGC
TTGCACACATTTAGATGTGGATTTAGTCTGCATAACTGTAACAGAGAAACTACCATTTTACTTCAAAAGA
CCTCCTATTAATGTGGCGATTGACCGAGGCCTGGCTTTTGAACTTGTCTATAGCCCTGCTATCAAAGACT
CCACAATGAGAAGGTATACAATTTCCAGTGCCCTCAATTTGATGCAAATCTGCAAAGGAAAGAATGTAAT
TATATCTAGTGCTGCAGAAAGGCCTTTAGAAATAAGAGGGCCATATGACGTGGCAAATCTAGGCTTGCTG
TTTGGGCTCTCTGAAAGTGACGCCAAGGCTGCGGTGTCCACCAACTGCCGAGCAGCGCTTCTCCATGGAG
AAACTAGAAAAACTGCTTTTGGAATTATCTCTACAGTGAAGAAACCTCGGCCATCAGAAGGAGATGAAGA
TTGTCTTCCAGCTTCCAAGAAAGCCAAGTGTGAGGGCTGAGCTCCCGGGATCCACCGGATCTAGATAACT
GATCATAATCAGCCATACCACATTTGTAGAGGTTTTACTTGCTTTAAAAAACCTCCCACACCTCCCCCTG
AACCTGAAACATAAAATGAATGCAATTGTTGTTGTTAACTTGTTTATTGCAGCTTATAATGGTTACAAAT
AAAGCAATAGCATCACAAATTTCACAAATAAAGCATTTTTTTCACTGCATTCTAGTTGTGGTTTGTCCAA
ACTCATCAATGTATCTTAACGCGTAAATTGTAAGCGTTAATATTTTGTTAAAATTCGCGTTAAATTTTTG
TTAAATCAGCTCATTTTTTAACCAATAGGCCGAAATCGGCAAAATCCCTTATAAATCAAAAGAATAGACC
GAGATAGGGT
[37 nt withheld, positions 2181-2217]
AAAGAACGTGGACTCCAACGTCAAAGG
[49 nt withheld, positions 2245-2293]
T
[91 nt withheld, positions 2295-2385]
G
[124 nt withheld, positions 2387-2510]
CAGGTGGCACTTTTCGGGGAAATGTGCGCGGAACCCCTATTTGTTTATTTTTCTAAATACATTCAAATAT
GTATCCGCTCATGAGACAATAACCCTGATAAATGCTTCAATAATATTGAAAAAGGAAGAGTCCTGAGGCG
GAAAGAACCAGCTGTGGAATGTGTGTCAGTTAGGGTGTGGAAAGTCCCCAGGCTCCCCAGCAGGCAGAAG
TATGCAAAGCATGCATCTCAATTAGTCAGCAACCAGGTGTGGAAAGTCCCCAGGCTCCCCAGCAGGCAGA
AGTATGCAAAGCATGCATCTCAATTAGTCAGCAACCATAGTCCCGCCCCTAACTCCGCCCATCCCGCCCC
TAACTCCGCCCAGTTCCGCCCATTCTCCGCCCCATGGCTGACTAATTTTTTTTATTTATGCAGAGGCCGA
GGCCGCCTCGGCCTCTGAGCTATTCCAGAAGTAGTGAGGAGGCTTTTTTGGAGGCCTAGGCTTTTGCAAA
GATCGATCAAGAGACAGGATGAGGATCGTTTCGCATGATTGAACAAGATGGATTGCACGCAGGTTCTCCG
GCCGCTTGGGTGGAGAGGCTATTCGGCTATGACTGGGCACAACAGACAATCGGCTGCTCTGATGCCGCCG
TGTTCCGGCTGTCAGCGCAGGGGCGCCCGGTTCTTTTTGTCAAGACCGACCTGTCCGGTGCCCTGAATGA
ACTGCAAGACGAGGCAGCGCGGCTATCGTGGCTGGCCACGACGGGCGTTCCTTGCGCAGCTGTGCTCGAC
GTTGTCACTGAAGCGGGAAGGGACTGGCTGCTATTGGGCGAAGTGCCGGGGCAGGATCTCCTGTCATCTC
ACCTTGCTCCTGCCGAGAAAGTATCCATCATGGCTGATGCAATGCGGCGGCTGCATACGCTTGATCCGGC
TACCTGCCCATTCGACCACCAAGCGAAACATCGCATCGAGCGAGCACGTACTCGGATGGAAGCCGGTCTT
GTCGATCAGGATGATCTGGACGAAGAGCATCAGGGGCTCGCGCCAGCCGAACTGTTCGCCAGGCTCAAGG
CGAGCATGCCCGACGGCGAGGATCTCGTCGTGACCCATGGCGATGCCTGCTTGCCGAATATCATGGTGGA
AAATGGCCGCTTTTCTGGATTCATCGACTGTGGCCGGCTGGGTGTGGCGGACCGCTATCAGGACATAGCG
TTGGCTACCCGTGATATTGCTGAAGAGCTTGGCGGCGAATGGGCTGACCGCTTCCTCGTGCTTTACGGTA
TCGCCGCTCCCGATTCGCAGCGCATCGCCTTCTATCGCCTTCTTGACGAGTTCTTCTGAGCGGGACTCTG
GGGTTCGAAATGACCGACCAAGCGACGCCCAACCTGCCATCACGAGATTTCGATTCCACCGCCGCCTTCT
ATGAAAGGTTGGGCTTCGGAATCGTTTTCCGGGACGCCGGCTGGATGATCCTCCAGCGCGGGGATCTCAT
GCTGGAGTTCTTCGCCCACCCTAGGGGGAGGCTAACTGAAACACGGAAGGAGACAATACCGGAAGGAACC
CGCGCTATGACGGCAATAAAAAGACAGAATAAAACGCACGGTGTTGGGTCGTTTGTTCATAAACGCGGGG
TTCGGTCCCAGGGCTGGCACTCTGTCGATACCCCACCGAGACCCCATTGGGGCCAATACGCCCGCGTTTC
TTCCTTTTCCCCACCCCACCCCCCAAGTTCGGGTGAAGGCCCAGGGCTCGCAGCCAACGTCGGGGCGGCA
GGCCCTGCCATAGCCTCAGGTTACTCATATATACTTTAGATTGATTTAAAACTTCATTTTTAATTTAAAA
GGATCTAGGTGAAGATCCTTTTTGATAATCTCATGACCAAAATCCCTTAACGTGAGTTTTCGTTCCACTG
AGCGTCAGACCCCGTAGAAAAGATCAAAGGATCTTCTTGAGATCCTTTTTTTCTGCGCGTAATCTGCTGC
TTGCAAACAAAAAAACCACCGCTACCAGCGGTGGTTTGTTTGCCGGATCAAGAGCTACCAACTCTTTTTC
CGAAGGTAACTGGCTTCAGCAGAGCGCAGATACCAAATACTGTTCTTCTAGTGTAGCCGTAGTTAGGCCA
CCACTTCAAGAACTCTGTAGCACCGCCTACATACCTCGCTCTGCTAATCCTGTTACCAGTGGCTGCTGCC
AGTGGCGATAAGTCGTGTCTTACCGGGTTGGACTCAAGACGATAGTTACCGGATAAGGCGCAGCGGTCGG
GCTGAACGGGGGGTTCGTGCACACAGCCCAGCTTGGAGCGAACGACCTACACCGAACTGAGATACCTACA
GCGTGAGCTATGAGAAAGCGCCACGCTTCCCGAAGGGAGAAAGGCGGACAGGTATCCGGTAAGCGGCAGG
GTCGGAACAGGAGAGCGCACGAGGGAGCTTCCAGGGGGAAACGCCTGGTATCTTTATAGTCCTGTCGGGT
TTCGCCACCTCTGACTTGAGCGTCGATTTTTGTGATGCTCGTCAGGGGGGCGGAGCCTATGGAAAAACGC
CAGCAACGCGGCCTTTTTACGGTTCCTGGCCTTTTGCTGGCCTTTTGCTCACATGTTCTTTCCTGCGTTA
TCCCCTGATTCTGTGGATAACCGTATTACCGCCATGCATTAGTTATTAATAGTAATCAATTACGGGGTCA
TTAGTTCATAGCCCATATATGGAGTTCCGCGTTACATAACTTACGGTAAATGGCCCGCCTGGCTGACCGC
CCAACGACCCCCGCCCATTGACGTCAATAATGACGTATGTTCCCATAGTAACGCCAATAGGGACTTTCCA
TTGACGTCAATGGGTGGAGTATTTACGGTAAACTGCCCACTTGGCAGTACATCAAGTGTATCATATGCCA
AGTACGCCCCCTATTGACGTCAATGACGGTAAATGGCCCGCCTGGCATTATGCCCAGTACATGACCTTAT
GGGACTTTCCTACTTGGCAGTACATCTACGTATTAGTCATCGCTATTACCATG
Features (pLannotate 1.2.2; 14 found; start..end, strand, type, name):
      1..204     +  promoter       CMV promoter: human cytomegalovirus (CMV) immediate early promoter
    249..966     +  CDS            mEYFP (fragment): enhanced YFP with monomerizing A206K mutation (Zacharias et al., 2002) mammalian codon-optimized
    984..1787    +  CDS            RPP30: RPP30_HUMAN - Also known as RNASEP2. Experimental evidence at protein level: Swiss-Prot protein existence level 1. Component of ribonuclease P, a ribonucleoprotein complex that generates mature tRNA molecules by cleaving their 5'-ends (PubMed:9037013, PubMed:9630247, PubMed:30454648). Also a component of the MRP ribonuclease complex, which cleaves pre-rRNA sequences (PubMed:28115465). From Homo sapiens (Human).
   1820..1904    +  CDS            large T antigen (fragment): large T antigen from SV40 (simian virus 40)
   1927..2048    +  polyA_signal   SV40 poly(A) signal: SV40 polyadenylation signal
   2082..2510    -  rep_origin     f1 ori (sequence partly withheld): f1 bacteriophage origin of replication; arrow indicates direction of (+) strand synthesis
   2537..2641    +  promoter       AmpR promoter: bla
   2643..3000    +  promoter       SV40 promoter: SV40 enhancer and early promoter
   3035..3829    +  CDS            NeoR/KanR: aminoglycoside phosphotransferase from Tn5; aph(3')-II (or nptII); confers resistance to neomycin, kanamycin, and G418 (Geneticin®)
   3850..4002    +  CDS            ble (fragment): BLE_KLEPN - Experimental evidence at protein level: Swiss-Prot protein existence level 1. Binding protein with a strong affinity to the bleomycin family of antibiotics. Binds to CL990; an antimitotic-antibiotic compound. From Klebsiella pneumoniae.
   4061..4108    +  polyA_signal   HSV TK poly(A) signal: herpes simplex virus thymidine kinase polyadenylation signal (Cole and Stacy, 1985)
   4199..4215    -  polyA_signal   bGH poly(A) signal (fragment): bovine growth hormone polyadenylation signal
   4437..5025    +  rep_origin     ori: high-copy-number ColE1/pMB1/pBR322/pUC origin of replication
   5200..5503    +  enhancer       CMV enhancer: human cytomegalovirus immediate early enhancer
