[The description below was written by a language model from this plasmid's Addgene catalogue record and pLannotate feature annotations shown in this document.]
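Description:
YFP-Rpp30-C1 is a mammalian expression plasmid built on the Clontech pEYFP-C1 backbone that produces human RPP30 fused at its N terminus to yellow fluorescent protein. Transcription is driven by the human cytomegalovirus immediate early enhancer and promoter, which is followed by the YFP coding sequence, a short linker region, the RPP30 open reading frame and the SV40 polyadenylation signal. The automated annotation matches the fluorescent protein to a fragment of monomeric EYFP, but this is a partial match and the catalogue simply calls the tag YFP, so the record does not establish which variant it is. RPP30 is a protein subunit of ribonuclease P, the ribonucleoprotein that trims the 5' ends of precursor tRNAs, and also of the related RNase MRP complex that cleaves pre-rRNA. The restriction sites used for cloning are not recorded.

The plasmid is maintained at high copy in E. coli through a ColE1/pUC-type origin and also carries an f1 origin for single-stranded DNA production. A single Tn5 aminoglycoside phosphotransferase gene serves both hosts. A bacterial bla-type promoter drives it for kanamycin selection, and the SV40 enhancer/early promoter, paired with an HSV TK polyadenylation signal, drives it for G418 selection of stably transfected mammalian cells. The short large T antigen, ble and bGH poly(A) hits are fragmentary matches to backbone sequence rather than functional elements.

Two full sequences are on record, a 5,538 nt depositor version and a 5,503 nt sequencing result. They share the same feature order, but only the depositor version shows a residual multiple cloning site fragment downstream of RPP30. The construct suits live-cell or fixed-cell imaging of RPP30 localisation, and the associated publication concerns RNase P protein subunits and histone H3.3 nucleosome deposition.
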