Addgene plasmid #134547: YFP-Rpp30-C1
Purpose: Expresses YFP-Rpp30 fusion protein
Depositing lab: Susan Janicki. Depositing organization: Wistar Institute. Publication: RNase P protein subunit Rpp29 represses histone H3.3 nucleosome deposition. Newhart A, Powers SL, Shastrula PK, Sierra I, Joo LM, Hayden JE, Cohen AR, Janicki SM. Mol Biol Cell. 2016 Apr 1;27(7):1154-69. doi: 10.1091/mbc.E15-02-0099. Epub 2016 Feb 3. PubMed 26842893.
Backbone
  Vector backbone: pEYFP-C1
  Backbone manufacturer: Clontech
  Backbone size w/o insert (bp): 4700
  Vector type: Mammalian Expression
  Selectable markers: Neomycin (select with G418)
Growth in bacteria
  Bacterial resistance: Kanamycin, 50 μg/mL
  Growth temperature: 37°C
  Growth strain: DH5alpha
  Copy number: High Copy
Gene/Insert
  Gene/Insert name: Rpp30
  Species: H. sapiens (human)
  Entrez Gene: RPP30 (a.k.a. TSG15)
  Promoter: CMV
  Tag / fusion protein: YFP (N terminal on backbone)
  Cloning method: Restriction Enzyme; 5′ cloning site unknown (unknown if destroyed); 3′ cloning site unknown (unknown if destroyed)
  Sequencing primers: 5′ EGFP-C; 3′ SV40pA-R
Resource information
  A portion of this plasmid was derived from a plasmid made by: Sidney Altman
Terms and licenses: Academic/Nonprofit Terms; Industry Terms: Not Available to Industry
How to cite: YFP-Rpp30-C1 was a gift from Susan Janicki (Addgene plasmid # 134547 ; http://n2t.net/addgene:134547 ; RRID:Addgene_134547)
